>Addgene plasmid #233691 | pOPTG-Tau-RING | addgene full sequence | sequence record 466825 | Addgene NGS Result
GTGGGTTACATCGAACTGGATCTCAACAGCGGTAAGATCCTTGAGAGTTTTCGCCCCGAAGAACGTTTTC
CAATGATGAGCACTTTTAAAGTTCTGCTATGTGGCGCGGTATTATCCCGTGTTGACGCCGGGCAAGAGCA
ACTCGGTCGCCGCATACACTATTCTCAGAATGACTTGGTTGAGTACTCACCAGTCACAGAAAAGCATCTT
ACGGATGGCATGACAGTAAGAGAATTATGCAGTGCTGCCATAACCATGAGTGATAACACTGCGGCCAACT
TACTTCTGACAACGATCGGAGGACCGAAGGAGCTAACCGCTTTTTTGCACAACATGGGGGATCATGTAAC
TCGCCTTGATCGTTGGGAACCGGAGCTGAATGAAGCCATACCAAACGACGAGCGTGACACCACGATGCCT
GCAGCAATGGCAACAACGTTGCGCAAACTATTAACTGGCGAACTACTTACTCTAGCTTCCCGGCAACAAT
TAATAGACTGGATGGAGGCGGATAAAGTTGCAGGACCACTTCTGCGCTCGGCCCTTCCGGCTGGCTGGTT
TATTGCTGATAAATCTGGAGCCGGTGAGCGTGGGTCTCGCGGTATCATTGCAGCACTGGGGCCAGATGGT
AAGCCCTCCCGTATCGTAGTTATCTACACGACGGGGAGTCAGGCAACTATGGATGAACGAAATAGACAGA
TCGCTGAGATAGGTGCCTCACTGATTAAGCATTGGTAACTGTCAGACCAAGTTTACTCATATATACTTTA
GATTGATTTAAAACTTCATTTTTAATTTAAAAGGATCTAGGTGAAGATCCTTTTTGATAATCTCATGACC
AAAATCCCTTAACGTGAGTTTTCGTTCCACTGAGCGTCAGACCCCGTAGAAAAGATCAAAGGATCTTCTT
GAGATCCTTTTTTTCTGCGCGTAATCTGCTGCTTGCAAACAAAAAAACCACCGCTACCAGCGGTGGTTTG
TTTGCCGGATCAAGAGCTACCAACTCTTTTTCCGAAGGTAACTGGCTTCAGCAGAGCGCAGATACCAAAT
ACTGTCCTTCTAGTGTAGCCGTAGTTAGGCCACCACTTCAAGAACTCTGTAGCACCGCCTACATACCTCG
CTCTGCTAATCCTGTTACCAGTGGCTGCTGCCAGTGGCGATAAGTCGTGTCTTACCGGGTTGGACTCAAG
ACGATAGTTACCGGATAAGGCGCAGCGGTCGGGCTGAACGGGGGGTTCGTGCACACAGCCCAGCTTGGAG
CGAACGACCTACACCGAACTGAGATACCTACAGCGTGAGCTATGAGAAAGCGCCACGCTTCCCGAAGGGA
GAAAGGCGGACAGGTATCCGGTAAGCGGCAGGGTCGGAACAGGAGAGCGCACGAGGGAGCTTCCAGGGGG
AAACGCCTGGTATCTTTATAGTCCTGTCGGGTTTCGCCACCTCTGACTTGAGCGTCGATTTTTGTGATGC
TCGTCAGGGGGGCGGAGCCTATGGAAAAACGCCAGCAACGCGGCCTTTTTACGGTTCCTGGCCTTTTGCT
GGCCTTTTGCTCACATGTTCTTTCCTGCGTTATCCCCTGATTCTGTGGATAACCGTATTACCGCCTTTGA
GTGAGCTGATACCGCTCGCCGCAGCCGAACGACCGAGCGCAGCGAGTCAGTGAGCGAGGAAGCGGAAGAG
CGCCTGATGCGGTATTTTCTCCTTACGCATCTGTGCGGTATTTCACACCGCAATGGTGCACTCTCAGTAC
AATCTGCTCTGATGCCGCATAGTTAAGCCAGTATACACTCCGCTATCGCTACGTGACTGGGTCATGGCTG
CGCCCCGACACCCGCCAACACCCGCTGACGCGCCCTGACGGGCTTGTCTGCTCCCGGCATCCGCTTACAG
ACAAGCTGTGACCGTCTCCGGGAGCTGCATGTGTCAGAGGTTTTCACCGTCATCACCGAAACGCGCGAGG
CAGGATCTCGATCCCGCGAAATTAATACGACTCACTATAGGGAGACCACAACGGTTTCCCTCTAGTGCCG
GCTCCGGAGAGCTCCAATTGGAATTCGCTAGCTCTAGAAATAATTTTGTTTAACTTTAAGAAGGAGATAT
AAATATGGCTCATCATCACCATCACCATATGACCATGGCAGAACCGCGTCAAGAATTTGAAGTTATGGAA
GATCATGCAGGCACCTATGGTCTGGGTGATCGTAAAGATCAAGGTGGTTATACCATGCATCAGGATCAAG
AGGGTGATACCGATGCAGGTCTGAAAGCCGAAGAAGCAGGTATTGGCGATACCCCGAGCCTGGAAGATGA
AGCAGCAGGTCATGTTACCCAGGCTCGTATGGTTAGCAAAAGCAAAGATGGCACCGGTAGTGATGATAAA
AAGGCAAAAGGTGCAGATGGCAAAACCAAAATTGCAACACCGCGTGGTGCAGCACCGCCTGGTCAGAAAG
GTCAGGCAAATGCAACCCGTATTCCGGCAAAAACCCCTCCGGCACCGAAAACACCTCCGAGCAGCGGTGA
ACCGCCTAAAAGCGGTGATCGTTCAGGTTATAGCAGTCCGGGTTCTCCGGGTACACCGGGTAGCCGTAGC
CGTACACCGAGCCTGCCGACACCGCCTACACGTGAACCGAAAAAGGTTGCAGTTGTTCGTACCCCTCCGA
AAAGCCCGAGCAGTGCAAAAAGTCGCCTGCAGACCGCACCGGTTCCGATGCCTGATCTGAAAAATGTTAA
AAGCAAAATCGGCAGCACCGAGAACCTGAAACATCAGCCTGGTGGTGGTAAAGTTCAGATCATTAATAAG
AAACTGGACCTGAGCAATGTGCAGAGCAAATGTGGTAGCAAAGATAACATTAAACATGTGAGCGGTGGTG
GCAGCGTTCAGATTGTGTATAAACCGGTTGATCTGAGCAAAGTTACCAGCAAATGCGGTTCACTGGGTAA
TATTCATCATAAACCAGGTGGTGGTCAGGTTGAAGTGAAAAGCGAAAAACTGGATTTCAAAGATCGCGTC
CAGAGCAAAATTGGCTCACTGGATAACATCACCCATGTTCCAGGTGGCGGTAACAAAAAGATTGAAACCC
ATAAACTGACCTTCCGCGAAAATGCAAAAGCCAAAACCGATCATGGTGCCGAAATCGTGTATAAAAGTCC
GGTTGTTAGCGGTGATACCAGTCCGCGTCATCTGAGTAATGTTAGCAGTACCGGTAGCATTGATATGGTT
GATAGTCCGCAGCTGGCAACCCTGGCCGATGAAGTTAGCGCAAGCCTGGCAAAACAAGGTCTGGAATTTG
GTAGCGGTGGCGGTTCAGGTATGGCAAGCGCAGCACGTCTGACCATGATGTGGGAAGAAGTTACCTGTCC
GATTTGTCTGGACCCGTTTGTTGAACCGGTTAGTATTGAATGTGGTCACAGCTTTTGTCAAGAATGCATT
AGCCAGGTTGGTAAAGGCGGTGGTAGCGTTTGTCCGGTTTGTCGTCAGCGTTTTCTGCTGAAAAATCTGC
GTCCGAATCGTCAGCTGGCCAATATGGTTAATAATCTGAAAGAAATCAGCCAAGAGGCACGCGAATAAGG
TACCACGCGTGCGCGCTGATCCGGCTGCTAACAAAGCCCGAAAGGAAGCTGAGTTGGCTGCTGCCACCGC
TGAGCAATAACTAGCATAACCCCTTGGGGCCTCTAAACGGGTCTTGAGGGGTTTTTTGCTGAAAGGAGGA
ACTATAGCCGGATAATTCTTGAAGACGAAAGGGCCTCGTGATACGCCTATTTTTATAGGTTAATGTCATG
ATAATAATGGTTTCTTAGACGTCAGGTGGCACTTTTCGGGGAAATGTGCGCGGAACCCCTATTTGTTTAT
TTTTCTAAATACATTCAAATATGTATCCGCTCATGAGACAATAACCCTGATAAATGCTTCAATAATATTG
AAAAAGGAAGAGTATGAGTATTCAACATTTCCGTGTCGCCCTTATTCCCTTTTTTGCGGCATTTTGCCTT
CCTGTTTTTGCTCACCCAGAAACGCTGGTGAAAGTAAAAGATGCTGAAGATCAGTTGGGTGCACGA
Features (pLannotate 1.2.2; 11 found; start..end, strand, type, name):
    909..1497    +  rep_origin     ori: high-copy-number ColE1/pMB1/pBR322/pUC origin of replication
   1683..1822    -  misc_feature   bom: basis of mobility region from pBR322
   1924..1963    -  CDS            rop (fragment): Rop protein, which maintains plasmids at low copy number; rop
   1983..2001    +  promoter       T7 promoter: promoter for bacteriophage T7 RNA polymerase
   2075..2097    +  RBS            RBS: efficient ribosome binding site from bacteriophage T7 gene 10 (Olins and Rangwala, 1989)
   2135..3283    +  CDS            MAPT (fragment): TAU_SPECI - Experimental evidence at protein level: Swiss-Prot protein existence level 1. Promotes microtubule assembly and stability, and might be involved in the establishment and maintenance of neuronal polarity. The C-terminus binds axonal microtubules while the N-terminus binds neural plasma membrane components, suggesting that tau functions as a linker protein between both. Axonal polarity is predetermined by tau localization (in the neuronal cell) in the domain of the cell body defined by the centrosome. The short isoforms allow plasticity of the cytoskeleton whereas the longer isoforms
   3311..3586    +  CDS            TRIM21 (fragment): RO52_HUMAN - Also known as RNF81, RO52, SSA1. Experimental evidence at protein level: Swiss-Prot protein existence level 1. E3 ubiquitin-protein ligase whose activity is dependent on E2 enzymes, UBE2D1, UBE2D2, UBE2E1 and UBE2E2. Forms a ubiquitin ligase complex in cooperation with the E2 UBE2D2 that is used not only for the ubiquitination of USP4 and IKBKB but also for its self-ubiquitination. Component of cullin-RING-based SCF (SKP1-CUL1-F-box protein) E3 ubiquitin-protein ligase complexes such as SCF(SKP2)-like complexes. A TRIM21-containing SCF(SKP2)-like complex is shown to mediate ubiqui
   3594..3643    +  CDS            SET1 (fragment): solubility-enhancement tag derived from T7 phage gene 10B
   3651..3698    +  terminator     T7 terminator: transcription terminator for bacteriophage T7 RNA polymerase
   3829..3933    +  promoter       AmpR promoter: bla
   3934..738     +  CDS            AmpR (across the origin): β-lactamase; bla; confers resistance to ampicillin, carbenicillin, and related antibiotics
