[The description below was written by a language model from this plasmid's Addgene catalogue record and pLannotate feature annotations shown in this document.]
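Description:
pOPTG-Tau-RING is a small (about 4.1 kb) bacterial expression plasmid built on the pOPTG backbone for producing a tau–RING fusion protein in E. coli. It is propagated through a ColE1/pMB1-type origin accompanied by the pBR322 bom region. Only a short remnant of the rop gene is annotated, so Rop-mediated copy-number control is probably absent, although the catalogue lists copy number as unknown. Selection is by ampicillin, through a β-lactamase gene driven by its native bla promoter. The catalogue's insert field merely repeats the backbone name, so the identity of the payload has to be taken from the plasmid name, the stated purpose and the feature annotation.

The expression cassette follows a standard T7 design. A T7 promoter and the efficient T7 gene 10 ribosome binding site precede a MAPT (tau) coding segment of roughly 1.15 kb. This is followed a short distance downstream by a fragment of about 280 bp from human TRIM21, the E3 ubiquitin ligase. Going by the construct name, this fragment corresponds to the RING domain. A T7 terminator closes the unit. The short hit to a T7 gene 10B-derived solubility tag just before the terminator is only a fragment and may simply be residual vector sequence. No GST or other affinity tag is annotated, and the record does not specify the tau isoform, any mutations or the linker. Expression would require a host that supplies T7 RNA polymerase. The associated publication concerns co-opting templated aggregation to degrade pathogenic tau assemblies, which is consistent with using this plasmid to make recombinant Tau-RING protein for such studies.
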