Addgene plasmid #233691: pOPTG-Tau-RING
Purpose: Expression of Tau-RING protein in bacteria
Depositing lab: Leo James. Depositing organization: MRC Laboratory of Molecular Biology. Publication: Co-opting templated aggregation to degrade pathogenic tau assemblies and improve motor function. Miller LVC, Papa G, Vaysburd M, Cheng S, Sweeney PW, Smith A, Franco C, Katsinelos T, Huang M, Sanford SAI, Benn J, Farnsworth J, Higginson K, Joyner H, McEwan WA, James LC. Cell. 2024 Oct 17;187(21):5967-5980.e17. doi: 10.1016/j.cell.2024.08.024. Epub 2024 Sep 13. PubMed 39276772.
Backbone
  Vector backbone: pOPTG
  Vector type: Bacterial Expression
Growth in bacteria
  Bacterial resistance: Ampicillin, 100 μg/mL
  Growth temperature: 37°C
  Growth strain: DH5alpha
  Copy number: Unknown
Gene/Insert
  Gene/Insert name: pOPTG
Terms and licenses: Academic/Nonprofit Terms; Industry Terms: Not Available to Industry
How to cite: pOPTG-Tau-RING was a gift from Leo James (Addgene plasmid # 233691 ; http://n2t.net/addgene:233691 ; RRID:Addgene_233691)
